Addgene plasmid #136803: pEBTetD-SNAP-CP110
Purpose: Mammalian expression of the centrosomal protein Cep110 N-terminally fused to SNAP-tag
Depositing lab: Kai Johnsson. Depositing organization: Swiss Federal Institute of Technology (EPFL). Publication: Selective chemical crosslinking reveals a Cep57-Cep63-Cep152 centrosomal complex. Lukinavicius G, Lavogina D, Orpinell M, Umezawa K, Reymond L, Garin N, Gonczy P, Johnsson K. Curr Biol. 2013 Feb 4;23(3):265-70. doi: 10.1016/j.cub.2012.12.030. Epub 2013 Jan 17. PubMed 23333316.
Backbone
  Vector backbone: pEBTetD
  Backbone size w/o insert (bp): 10960
  Vector type: Mammalian Expression
  Selectable markers: Puromycin
Growth in bacteria
  Bacterial resistance: Ampicillin, 100 μg/mL
  Growth temperature: 37°C
  Growth strain: DH5alpha
  Copy number: High Copy
Gene/Insert
  Gene/Insert name: SNAP-CP110
  Species: H. sapiens (human), Synthetic
  Insert size (bp): 3849
  Entrez Gene: CCP110 (a.k.a. CP110, Cep110)
  Promoter: CMV-TetO2
  Tag / fusion protein: FLAG-tag / His-tag (N terminal on insert)
  Cloning method: Gateway Cloning
  Sequencing primers: 5′ CMV_Fwd
Terms and licenses: Academic/Nonprofit Terms; Industry Terms: Not Available to Industry
Depositor comments: PolyAdenylation RNA deletion - low protein expression level
How to cite: pEBTetD-SNAP-CP110 was a gift from Kai Johnsson (Addgene plasmid # 136803 ; http://n2t.net/addgene:136803 ; RRID:Addgene_136803)
