[The description below was written by a language model from this plasmid's Addgene catalogue record and pLannotate feature annotations shown in this document.]
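Description:
pEBTetD-SNAP-CP110 is a mammalian expression plasmid built on the pEBTetD backbone, an Epstein-Barr virus-derived episomal vector with a self-contained tetracycline-regulated switch. In E. coli it is maintained at high copy through a ColE1/pUC-type origin and selected with ampicillin via the β-lactamase gene. In mammalian cells the EBV oriP element together with the encoded EBNA1 protein allows the plasmid to replicate and persist as an extrachromosomal episome, and an SV40 promoter-driven puromycin N-acetyltransferase cassette with an SV40 poly(A) signal provides puromycin selection. Short fragments of other EBV genes and of pBR322 sequences (tetracycline resistance, bom) are annotated as backbone remnants.

The payload is human CCP110 (CP110/Cep110), a centriolar protein involved in centrosome duplication and control of ciliogenesis, fused at its N-terminus to SNAP-tag, which the annotation detects as an MGMT-derived coding region. SNAP-tag is an engineered alkyltransferase that reacts covalently with benzylguanine substrates, permitting specific labelling or chemical crosslinking. The record lists FLAG and His tags at the N-terminus, although only the His tag appears in the feature table. CCP110 is flanked by attB1 and attB2 sites, consistent with Gateway cloning. Expression is driven by a CMV enhancer/promoter followed by tet operator sequences (CMV-TetO2). A separate cassette on the same plasmid, containing RSV promoter elements and a β-globin intron, expresses TetR, which represses the promoter until tetracycline or doxycycline is added. The depositor notes a deletion affecting polyadenylation that results in low protein expression, and no poly(A) signal is annotated downstream of the insert. The associated work used such fusions to probe centrosomal protein complexes by selective chemical crosslinking.
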