Features (pLannotate 1.2.2; 30 found; start..end, strand, type, name):
    433..1990    -  rep_origin     oriP (fragment): Epstein-Barr virus oriP replication origin (Yates et al., 2000)
   2103..2321    -  CDS            gL (fragment): GL_EBVB9 - Experimental evidence at protein level: Swiss-Prot protein existence level 1. The heterodimer glycoprotein H-glycoprotein L is required for the fusion of viral and plasma membranes leading to virus entry into the host cell. Acts as a functional inhibitor of gH and maintains gH in an inhibited form. Upon binding to host integrins, gL dissociates from gH leading to activation of the viral fusion glycoproteins gB and gH. Fusion of EBV with B-lymphocytes requires the additional receptor- binding protein gp42, which forms a complex with gH/gL. The heterodimer gH/gL targets also host EPHA
   2404..4329    -  CDS            EBNA1: Epstein-Barr nuclear antigen 1, also known as EBNA-1 crucial for latent viral infection, and for episomal amplification of vectors containing the oriP origin (Okita et al., 2013)
   4367..4711    -  CDS            BRRF2_EBVB9 (fragment): Protein inferred from homology: Swiss-Prot protein existence level 3. From Epstein-Barr virus (strain B95-8) (HHV-4) (Human herpesvirus 4).
   4714..4737    -  promoter       tet promoter (fragment): E. coli promoter for tetracycline efflux protein gene
   4850..4954    +  promoter       AmpR promoter: bla
   4955..5815    +  CDS            AmpR: β-lactamase; bla; confers resistance to ampicillin, carbenicillin, and related antibiotics
   5986..6574    +  rep_origin     ori: high-copy-number ColE1/pMB1/pBR322/pUC origin of replication
   6620..6743    -  CDS            TcR (fragment): tetracycline efflux protein; tet; confers resistance to tetracycline
   6781..7078    +  promoter       SV40 promoter: SV40 enhancer and early promoter
   7155..7754    +  CDS            PuroR: puromycin N-acetyltransferase; pac from Streptomyces alboniger; confers resistance to puromycin
   7845..7979    +  polyA_signal   SV40 poly(A) signal: SV40 polyadenylation signal
   8101..8153    -  misc_feature   bom (fragment): basis of mobility region from pBR322
   8284..8377    +  ncRNA          Retro dr1: Accession: RF00214 - Retrovirus direct repeat 1 (dr1)
   8413..8674    +  promoter       RSV promoter: Rous sarcoma virus enhancer/promoter
   8700..8760    +  promoter       SV40 promoter (fragment): SV40 early promoter
   8791..9363    +  intron         β-globin intron: intron from rabbit β-globin gene
   9418..9436    +  promoter       T7 promoter: promoter for bacteriophage T7 RNA polymerase
   9447..10067   +  CDS            tetR: TETR2_ECOLX - Experimental evidence at protein level: Swiss-Prot protein existence level 1. TetR is the repressor of the tetracycline resistance element; its N-terminal region forms a helix-turn-helix structure and binds DNA. Binding of tetracycline to TetR reduces the repressor affinity for the tetracycline resistance gene (tetA) promoter operator sites. From Escherichia coli.
  10109..10230   +  polyA_signal   SV40 poly(A) signal: SV40 polyadenylation signal
  10285..10664   +  enhancer       CMV enhancer: human cytomegalovirus immediate early enhancer
  10665..10868   +  promoter       CMV promoter: human cytomegalovirus (CMV) immediate early promoter
  10870..10889   +  promoter       PLtetO-1 promoter (fragment): modified phage lambda PL promoter with tet operator sites (Lutz and Bujard, 1997)
  10891..10910   +  promoter       PLtetO-1 promoter (fragment): modified phage lambda PL promoter with tet operator sites (Lutz and Bujard, 1997)
  10918..10951   +  promoter       TRE3GV promoter (fragment): 3rd-generation Tet-responsive promoter that can be activated by binding of Tet-On® 3G, optimized for retroviral and lentiviral vectors
  11067..11084   +  CDS            9xHis (fragment): 9xHis affinity tag
  11085..11627   +  CDS            MGMT (fragment): MGMT_HUMAN - Experimental evidence at protein level: Swiss-Prot protein existence level 1. Involved in the cellular defense against the biological effects of O6-methylguanine (O6-MeG) and O4-methylthymine (O4-MeT) in DNA. Repairs the methylated nucleobase in DNA by stoichiometrically transferring the methyl group to a cysteine residue in the enzyme. This is a suicide reaction: the enzyme is irreversibly inactivated. From Homo sapiens (Human).
  11670..11694   +  protein_bind   attB1: mutant version of attB; recombination site for the Gateway® BP reaction BP Clonase™
  11697..14633   +  CDS            CCP110: CP110_HUMAN - Also known as CEP110, CP110, KIAA0419. Experimental evidence at protein level: Swiss-Prot protein existence level 1. Necessary for centrosome duplication at different stages of procentriole formation. Acts as a key negative regulator of ciliogenesis in collaboration with CEP97 by capping the mother centriole thereby preventing cilia formation (PubMed:17719545 PubMed:17681131, PubMed:23486064). Also involved in promoting ciliogenesis. May play a role in the assembly of the mother centriole subdistal appendages (SDA) thereby effecting the fusion of recycling endosomes to basal bodi
  14677..14      -  protein_bind   attB2 (across the origin): mutant version of attB; recombination site for the Gateway® BP reaction BP Clonase™
>Addgene plasmid #136803 | pEBTetD-SNAP-CP110 | addgene full sequence | sequence record 276132 | Addgene NGS Result
TTGTACAAAGTGGTGATGGCAGCTAGCGGCGCGCCCGGCCGCGGGGCAGTGCATGTAATCCCTTCAGTTG
GTTGGTACAACTTGCCAACTGGGCCCTGTTCCACATGTGACACGGGGGGGGACCAAACACAAAGGGGTTC
TCTGACTGTAGTTGACATCCTTATAAATGGATGTGCACATTTGCCAACACTGAGTGGCTTTCATCCTGGA
GCAGACTTTGCAGTCTGTGGACTGCAACACAACATTGCCTTTATGTGTAACTCTTGGCTGAAGCTCTTAC
ACCAATGCTGGGGGACATGTACCTCCCAGGGGCCCAGGAAGACTACGGGAGGCTACACCAACGTCAATCA
GAGGGGCCTGTGTAGCTACCGATAAGCGGACCCTCAAGAGGGCATTAGCAATAGTGTTTATAAGGCCCCC
TTGTTAACCCTAAACGGGTAGCATATGCTTCCCGGGTAGTAGTATATACTATCCAGACTAACCCTAATTC
AATAGCATATGTTACCCAACGGGAAGCATATGCTATCGAATTAGGGTTAGTAAAAGGGTCCTAAGGAACA
GCGATATCTCCCACCCCATGAGCTGTCACGGTTTTATTTACATGGGGTCAGGATTCCACGAGGGTAGTGA
ACCATTTTAGTCACAAGGGCAGTGGCTGAAGATCAAGGAGCGGGCAGTGAACTCTCCTGAATCTTCGCCT
GCTTCTTCATTCTCCTTCGTTTAGCTAATAGAATAACTGCTGAGTTGTGAACAGTAAGGTGTATGTGAGG
TGCTCGAAAACAAGGTTTCAGGTGACGCCCCCAGAATAAAATTTGGACGGGGGGTTCAGTGGTGGCATTG
TGCTATGACACCAATATAACCCTCACAAACCCCTTGGGCAATAAATACTAGTGTAGGAATGAAACATTCT
GAATATCTTTAACAATAGAAATCCATGGGGTGGGGACAAGCCGTAAAGACTGGATGTCCATCTCACACGA
ATTTATGGCTATGGGCAACACATAATCCTAGTGCAATATGATACTGGGGTTATTAAGATGTGTCCCAGGC
AGGGACCAAGACAGGTGAACCATGTTGTTACACTCTATTTGTAACAAGGGGAAAGAGAGTGGACGCCGAC
AGCAGCGGACTCCACTGGTTGTCTCTAACACCCCCGAAAATTAAACGGGGCTCCACGCCAATGGGGCCCA
TAAACAAAGACAAGTGGCCACTCTTTTTTTTGAAATTGTGGAGTGGGGGCACGCGTCAGCCCCCACACGC
CGCCCTGCGGTTTTGGACTGTAAAATAAGGGTGTAATAACTTGGCTGATTGTAACCCCGCTAACCACTGC
GGTCAAACCACTTGCCCACAAAACCACTAATGGCACCCCGGGGAATACCTGCATAAGTAGGTGGGCGGGC
CAAGATAGGGGCGCGATTGCTGCGATCTGGAGGACAAATTACACACACTTGCGCCTGAGCGCCAAGCACA
GGGTTGTTGGTCCTCATATTCACGAGGTCGCTGAGAGCACGGTGGGCTAATGTTGCCATGGGTAGCATAT
ACTACCCAAATATCTGGATAGCATATGCTATCCTAATCTATATCTGGGTAGCATAGGCTATCCTAATCTA
TATCTGGGTAGTATATGCTATCCTAATCTGTATCCGGGTAGCATATGCTATCCTAATAGAGATTAGGGTA
GTATATGCTATCCTAATTTATATCTGGGTAGCATATACTACCCAAATATCTGGATAGCATATGCTATCCT
AATCTATATCTGGGTAGCATATGCTATCCTAATCTATATCTGGGTAGCATAGGCTATCCTAATCTATATC
TGGGTAGCATATGCTATCCTAATCTATATCTGGGTAGTATATGCTATCCTAATTTATATCTGGGTAGCAT
AGGCTATCCTAATCTATATCTGGGTAGCATATGCTATCCTAATCTATATCTGGGTAGTATATGCTATCCT
AATCTGTATCCGGGTAGCATATGCTATCCTCATGCATATACAGTCAGCATATGATACCCAGTAGTAGAGT
GGGAGTGCTATCCTTTGCATATGCCGCCACCTCCCAAGGGGGCGTGAATTTTCGCTGCTTGTCCTTTTCC
TGCTGGTTGCTCCCATTCTTAGGTGAATTTAAGGAGGCCAGGCTAAAGCCGTCGCATGTCTGATTGCTCA
CCAGGTAAATGTCGCTAATGTTTTCCAACGCGAGAAGGTGTTGAGCGCGGAGCTGAGTGACGTGACAACA
TGGGTATGCCCAATTGCCCCATGTTGGGAGGACGAAAATGGTGACAAGACAGATGGCCAGAAATACACCA
ACAGCACGCATGATGTCTACTGGGGATTTATTCTTTAGTGCGGGGGAATACACGGCTTTTAATACGATTG
AGGGCGTCTCCTAACAAGTTACATCACTCCTGCCCTTCCTCACCCTCATCTCCATCACCTCCTTCATCTC
CGTCATCTCCGTCATCACCCTCCGCGGCAGCCCCTTCCACCATAGGTGGAAACCAGGGAGGCAAATCTAC
TCCATCGTCAAAGCTGCACACAGTCACCCTGATATTGCAGGTAGGAGCGGGCTTTGTCATAACAAGGTCC
TTAATCGCATCCTTCAAAACCTCAGCAAATATATGAGTTTGTAAAAAGACCATGAAATAACAGACAATGG
ACTCCCTTAGCGGGCCAGGTTGTGGGCCGGGTCCAGGGGCCATTCCAAAGGGGAGACGACTCAATGGTGT
AAGACGACATTGTGGAATAGCAAGGGCAGTTCCTCGCCTTAGGTTGTAAAGGGAGGTCTTACTACCTCCA
TATACGAACACACCGGCGACCCAAGTTCCTTCGTCGGTAGTCCTTTCTACGTGACTCCTAGCCAGGAGAG
CTCTTAAACCTTCTGCAATGTTCTCAAATTTCGGGTTGGAACCTCCTTGACCACGATGCTTTCCAAACCA
CCCTCCTTTTTTGCGCCTGCCTCCATCACCCTGACCCCGGGGTCCAGTGCTTGGGCCTTCTCCTGGGTCA
TCTGCGGGGCCCTGCTCTATCGCTCCCGGGGGCACGTCAGGCTCACCATCTGGGCCACCTTCTTGGTGGT
ATTCAAAATAATCGGCTTCCCCTACAGGGTGGAAAAATGGCCTTCTACCTGGAGGGGGCCTGCGCGGTGG
AGACCCGGATGATGATGACTGACTACTGGGACTCCTGGGCCTCTTTTCTCCACGTCCACGACCTCTCCCC
CTGGCTCTTTCACGACTTCCCCCCCTGGCTCTTTCACGTCCTCTACCCCGGCGGCCTCCACTACCTCCTC
GACCCCGGCCTCCACTACCTCCTCGACCCCGGCCTCCACTGCCTCCTCGACCCCGGCCTCCACCTCCTGC
TCCTGCCCCTCCTGCTCCTGCCCCTCCTCCTGCTCCTGCCCCTCCTGCCCCTCCTGCTCCTGCCCCTCCT
GCCCCTCCTGCTCCTGCCCCTCCTGCCCCTCCTGCTCCTGCCCCTCCTGCCCCTCCTCCTGCTCCTGCCC
CTCCTGCCCCTCCTCCTGCTCCTGCCCCTCCTSCCCCTCCTGCTCCTGCCCCTCCTGCCCCTCCTGCTCC
TGCCCCTCCTGCCCCTCCTGCTCCTGCCCCTCCTGCTCCTGCCCCTCCTGCTCCTGCCCCTCCTGCTCCT
GCCCCTCCTGCCCCTCCTGCCCCTCCTCCTGCTCCTGCCCCTCCTGCTCCTGCCCCTCCTGCCCCTCCTG
CCCCTCCTGCTCCTGCCCCTCCTCCTGCTCCTGCCCCTCCTGCCCCTCCTGCCCCTCCTCCTGCTCCTGC
CCCTCCTGCCCCTCCTCCTGCTCCTGCCCCTCCTCCTSCTCCTGCCCCTCCTGCCCCTCCTGCCCCTCCT
CCTGCTCCTGCCCCTCCTGCCCCTCCTCCTGCTCCTGCCCCTCCTCCTGCTCCTGCCCCTCCTGCCCCTC
CTGCCCCTCCTCCTGCTCCTGCCCCTCCTCCTGCTCCTGCCCCTCCTGCCCCTCCTGCCCCTCCTGCCCC
TCCTCCTGCTCCTGCCCCTCCTCCTGCTCCTGCCCCTCCTGCTCCTGCCCCTCCCGCTCCTGCTCCTGCT
CCTGTTCCACCGTGGGTCCCTTTGCAGCCAATGCAACTTGGACGTTTTTGGGGTCTCCGGACACCATCTC
TATGTCTTGGCCCTGATCCTGAGCCGCCCGGGGCTCCTGGTCTTCCGCCTCCTCGTCCTCGTCCTCTTCC
CCGTCCTCGTCCATGGTTATCACCCCCTCTTCTTTGAGGTCCACTGCCGCCGGAGCCTTCTGGTCCAGAT
GTGTCTCCCTTCTCTCCTAGGCCATTTCCAGGTCCTGTACCTGGCCCCTCGTCAGACATGATTCACACTA
AAAGAGATCAATAGACATCTTTATTAGACGACGCTCAGTGAATACAGGGAGTGCAGACTCCTGCCCCCTC
CAACAGCCCCCCCACCCTCATCCCCTTCATGGTCGCTGTCAGACAGATCCAGGTCTGAAAATTCCCCATC
CTCCGAACCATCCTCGTCCTCATCACCAATTACTCGCAGCCCGGAAAACTCCCGCTGAACATCCTCAAGA
TTTGCGTCCTGAGCCTCAAGCCAGGCCTCAAATTCCTCGTCCCCCTTTTTGCTGGACGGTAGGGATGGGG
ATTCTCGGGACCCCTCCTCTTCCTCTTCAAGGTCACCAGACAGAGATGCTACTGGGGCAACGGAAGAAAA
GCTGGGTGCGGCCTGTGAGGATCAGCTTATCGATGATAAGCTGTCAAACATGAGAATTCTTGAAGACGAA
AGGGCCTCGTGATACGCCTATTTTTATAGGTTAATGTCATGATAATAATGGTTTCTTAGACGTCAGGTGG
CACTTTTCGGGGAAATGTGCGCGGAACCCCTATTTGTTTATTTTTCTAAATACATTCAAATATGTATCCG
CTCATGAGACAATAACCCTGATAAATGCTTCAATAATATTGAAAAAGGAAGAGTATGAGTATTCAACATT
TCCGTGTCGCCCTTATTCCCTTTTTTGCGGCATTTTGCCTTCCTGTTTTTGCTCACCCAGAAACGCTGGT
GAAAGTAAAAGATGCTGAAGATCAGTTGGGTGCACGAGTGGGTTACATCGAACTGGATCTCAACAGCGGT
AAGATCCTTGAGAGTTTTCGCCCCGAAGAACGTTTTCCAATGATGAGCACTTTTAAAGTTCTGCTATGTG
GCGCGGTATTATCCCGTGTTGACGCCGGGCAAGAGCAACTCGGTCGCCGCATACACTATTCTCAGAATGA
CTTGGTTGAGTACTCACCAGTCACAGAAAAGCATCTTACGGATGGCATGACAGTAAGAGAATTATGCAGT
GCTGCCATAACCATGAGTGATAACACTGCGGCCAACTTACTTCTGACAACGATCGGAGGACCGAAGGAGC
TAACCGCTTTTTTGCACAACATGGGGGATCATGTAACTCGCCTTGATCGTTGGGAACCGGAGCTGAATGA
AGCCATACCAAACGACGAGCGTGACACCACGATGCCTGCAGCAATGGCAACAACGTTGCGCAAACTATTA
ACTGGCGAACTACTTACTCTAGCTTCCCGGCAACAATTAATAGACTGGATGGAGGCGGATAAAGTTGCAG
GACCACTTCTGCGCTCGGCCCTTCCGGCTGGCTGGTTTATTGCTGATAAATCTGGAGCCGGTGAGCGTGG
GTCTCGCGGTATCATTGCAGCACTGGGGCCAGATGGTAAGCCCTCCCGTATCGTAGTTATCTACACGACG
GGGAGTCAGGCAACTATGGATGAACGAAATAGACAGATCGCTGAGATAGGTGCCTCACTGATTAAGCATT
GGTAACTGTCAGACCAAGTTTACTCATATATACTTTAGATTGATTTAAAACTTCATTTTTAATTTAAAAG
GATCTAGGTGAAGATCCTTTTTGATAATCTCATGACCAAAATCCCTTAACGTGAGTTTTCGTTCCACTGA
GCGTCAGACCCCGTAGAAAAGATCAAAGGATCTTCTTGAGATCCTTTTTTTCTGCGCGTAATCTGCTGCT
TGCAAACAAAAAAACCACCGCTACCAGCGGTGGTTTGTTTGCCGGATCAAGAGCTACCAACTCTTTTTCC
GAAGGTAACTGGCTTCAGCAGAGCGCAGATACCAAATACTGTCCTTCTAGTGTAGCCGTAGTTAGGCCAC
CACTTCAAGAACTCTGTAGCACCGCCTACATACCTCGCTCTGCTAATCCTGTTACCAGTGGCTGCTGCCA
GTGGCGATAAGTCGTGTCTTACCGGGTTGGACTCAAGACGATAGTTACCGGATAAGGCGCAGCGGTCGGG
CTGAACGGGGGGTTCGTGCACACAGCCCAGCTTGGAGCGAACGACCTACACCGAACTGAGATACCTACAG
CGTGAGCTATGAGAAAGCGCCACGCTTCCCGAAGGGAGAAAGGCGGACAGGTATCCGGTAAGCGGCAGGG
TCGGAACAGGAGAGCGCACGAGGGAGCTTCCAGGGGGAAACGCCTGGTATCTTTATAGTCCTGTCGGGTT
TCGCCACCTCTGACTTGAGCGTCGATTTTTGTGATGCTCGTCAGGGGGGCGGAGCCTATGGAAAAACGCC
AGCAACGCGGCCTTTTTACGGTTCCTGGCCTTTTGCTGGCCTTGAAGCTGTCCCTGATGGTCGTCATCTA
CCTGCCTGGACAGCATGGCCTGCAACGCGGGCATCCCGATGCCGCCGGAAGCGAGAAGAATCATAATGGG
GAAGGCCATCCAGCCTCGCGTCGAACTAGATGATCCGGCTGTGGAATGTGTGTCAGTTAGGGTGTGGAAA
GTCCCCAGGCTCCCCAGCAGGCAGAAGTATGCAAAGCATGCATCTCAATTAGTCAGCAACCAGGTGTGGA
AAGTCCCCAGGCTCCCCAGCAGGCAGAAGTATGCAAAGCATGCATCTCAATTAGTCAGCAACCATAGTCC
CGCCCCTAACTCCGCCCATCCCGCCCCTAACTCCGCCCAGTTCCGCCCATTCTCCGCCCCATGGCTGACT
AATTTTTTTTATTTATGCAGAGGCCGAGGCCGCCTCGGCCTCTGAGCTATTCCAGAAGTAGTGAGGAGGC
TTTTTTGGAGGGTGACCGCCACGACCGGTGCCGCCACCATCCCCTGACCCACGCCCCTGACCCCTCACAA
GGAGACGACCTTCCATGACCGAGTACAAGCCCACGGTGCGCCTCGCCACCCGCGACGACGTCCCCCGGGC
CGTACGCACCCTCGCCGCCGCGTTCGCCGACTACCCCGCCACGCGCCACACCGTCGACCCCGACCGCCAC
ATCGAACGCGTCACCGAGCTGCAAGAACTCTTCCTCACGCGCGTCGGGCTCGACATCGGCAAGGTGTGGG
TCGCGGACGACGGCGCCGCGGTGGCGGTCTGGACCACGCCGGAGAGCGTCGAAGCGGGGGCGGTGTTCGC
CGAGATCGGCCCGCGCATGGCCGAGTTGAGCGGTTCCCGGCTGGCCGCGCAGCAACAGATGGAAGGCCTC
CTGGCGCCGCACCGGCCCAAGGAGCCCGCGTGGTTCCTGGCCACCGTCGGCGTCTCGCCCGACCACCAGG
GCAAGGGTCTGGGCAGCGCCGTCGTGCTCCCCGGAGTGGAGGCGGCCGAGCGCGCCGGGGTGCCCGCCTT
CCTGGAGACCTCCGCGCCCCGCAACCTCCCCTTCTACGAGCGGCTCGGCTTCACCGTCACCGCCGACGTC
GAGGTGCCCGAAGGACCGCGCACCTGGTGCATGACCCGCAAGCCCGGTGCCTGACGCCCGCCCCACGACC
CGCAGCGCCCGACCGAAAGGAGCGCACGACCCGGTCCGACGCGGCCCGACGGGTCCGAGGGGGGTCGACC
TCGAAACTTGTTTATTGCAGCTTATAATGGTTACAAATAAAGCAATAGCATCACAAATTTCACAAATAAA
GCATTTTTTTCACTGCATTCTAGTTGTGGTTTGTCCAAACTCATCAATGTATCTTATCATGTCTGGATCT
GATCCGAACCCCTTCCTCGACCAATTCTCATGTTTGACAGCTTATCATCGCAGATCCGGGCAACGTTGTT
GCCATTGCTCGACCAATTCTCATGTTTGACAGCTTATCATCGCAGATCCGTATGGTGCACTCTCAGTACA
ATCTGCTCTGATGCCGCATAGTTAAGCCAGTATCTGCTCCCTGCTTGTGTGTTGGAGGTCGCTGAGTAGT
GCGCGAGCAAAATTTAAGCTACAACAAGGCAAGGCTTGACCGACAATTGCATGAAGAATCTGCTTAGGGT
TAGGCGTTTTGCGCTGCTTCGCGATGTACGGGCCAGATATACGCGTATCTGAGGGGACTAGGGTGTGTTT
AGGCGAAAAGCGGGGCTTCGGTTGTACGCGGTTAGGAGTCCCCTCAGGATATAGTAGTTTCGCTTTTGCA
TAGGGAGGGGGAAATGTAGTCTTATGCAATACTCTTGTAGTCTTGCAACATGGTAACGATGAGTTAGCAA
CATGCCTTACAAGGAGAGAAAAAGCACCGTGCATGCCGATTGGTGGAAGTAAGGTGGTACGATCGTGCCT
TATTAGGAAGGCAACAGACGGGTCTGACATGGATTGGACGAACCACTGAATTCCGCATTGCAGAGATATT
GTATTTAAGTGCCTAGCTCGATACAATAAACGCCATTTGACCATTCACCACATTGGTGTGCACCTCCAAG
CTGGCCGGGGATCCTCTAGGGCCTCTGAGCTATTCCAGAAGTAGTGAAGAGGCTTTTTTGGAGGCCTAGG
CTTTTGCAAAAAGCTCCGGATCGATCCTGAGAACTTCAGGGTGAGTTTGGGGACCCTTGATTGTTCTTTC
TTTTTCGCTATTGTAAAATTCATGTTATATGGAGGGGGCAAAGTTTTCAGGGTGTTGTTTAGAATGGGAA
GATGTCCCTTGTATCACCATGGACCCTCATGATAATTTTGTTTCTTTCACTTTCTACTCTGTTGACAACC
ATTGTCTCCTCTTATTTTCTTTTCATTTTCTGTAACTTTTTCGTTAAACTTTAGCTTGCATTTGTAACGA
ATTTTTAAATTCACTTTTGTTTATTTGTCAGATTGTAAGTACTTTCTCTAATCACTTTTTTTTCAAGGCA
ATCAGGGTATATTATATTGTACTTCAGCACAGTTTTAGAGAACAATTGTTATAATTAAATGATAAGGTAG
AATATTTCTGCATATAAATTCTGGCTGGCGTGGAAATATTCTTATTGGTAGAAACAACTACATCCTGGTC
ATCATCCTGCCTTTCTCTTTATGGTTACAATGATATACACTGTTTGAGATGAGGATAAAATACTCTGAGT
CCAAACCGGGCCCCTCTGCTAACCATGTTCATGCCTTCTTCTTTTTCCTACAGCTCCTGGGCAACGTGCT
GGTTATTGTGCTGTCTCATCATTTTGGCAAAGAATTGTAATACGACTCACTATAGGGCGAATTGATATGT
CTAGATTAGATAAAAGTAAAGTGATTAACAGCGCATTAGAGCTGCTTAATGAGGTCGGAATCGAAGGTTT
AACAACCCGTAAACTCGCCCAGAAGCTAGGTGTAGAGCAGCCTACATTGTATTGGCATGTAAAAAATAAG
CGGGCTTTGCTCGACGCCTTAGCCATTGAGATGTTAGATAGGCACCATACTCACTTTTGCCCTTTAGAAG
GGGAAAGCTGGCAAGATTTTTTACGTAATAACGCTAAAAGTTTTAGATGTGCTTTACTAAGTCATCGCGA
TGGAGCAAAAGTACATTTAGGTACACGGCCTACAGAAAAACAGTATGAAACTCTCGAAAATCAATTAGCC
TTTTTATGCCAACAAGGTTTTTCACTAGAGAATGCATTATATGCACTCAGCGCTGTGGGGCATTTTACTT
TAGGTTGCGTATTGGAAGATCAAGAGCATCAAGTCGCTAAAGAAGAAAGGGAAACACCTACTACTGATAG
TATGCCGCCATTATTACGACAAGCTATCGAATTATTTGATCACCAAGGTGCAGAGCCAGCCTTCTTATTC
GGCCTTGAATTGATCATATGCGGATTAGAAAAACAACTTAAATGTGAAAGTGGGTCCGCGTACAGCGGAT
CCCGGGAATTCAGATCTTATTAAAGCAGAACTTGTTTATTGCAGCTTATAATGGTTACAAATAAAGCAAT
AGCATCACAAATTTCACAAATAAAGCATTTTTTTCACTGCATTCTAGTTGTGGTTTGTCCAAACTCATCA
ATGTATCTTATCATGTCTGGTCGAATCCATGGCGCAGAACTGGTAGGTATGGAAGATCCGCGTTGACATT
GATTATTGACTAGTTATTAATAGTAATCAATTACGGGGTCATTAGTTCATAGCCCATATATGGAGTTCCG
CGTTACATAACTTACGGTAAATGGCCCGCCTGGCTGACCGCCCAACGACCCCCGCCCATTGACGTCAATA
ATGACGTATGTTCCCATAGTAACGCCAATAGGGACTTTCCATTGACGTCAATGGGTGGAGTATTTACGGT
AAACTGCCCACTTGGCAGTACATCAAGTGTATCATATGCCAAGTACGCCCCCTATTGACGTCAATGACGG
TAAATGGCCCGCCTGGCATTATGCCCAGTACATGACCTTATGGGACTTTCCTACTTGGCAGTACATCTAC
GTATTAGTCATCGCTATTACCATGGTGATGCGGTTTTGGCAGTACATCAATGGGCGTGGATAGCGGTTTG
ACTCACGGGGATTTCCAAGTCTCCACCCCATTGACGTCAATGGGAGTTTGTTTTGGCACCAAAATCAACG
GGACTTTCCAAAATGTCGTAACAACTCCGCCCCATTGACGCAAATGGGCGGTAGGCGTGTACGGTGGGAG
GTCTATATAAGCAGAGCTCTCCCTATCAGTGATAGAGATCTCCCTATCAGTGATAGAGATCGTCGACGAG
CTCGTTTAGTGAACCGTCAGATCGCCTGGAGACGCCATCCACGCTGTTTTGACCTCCATAGAAGACACCG
GGACCGATCCAGCCTCCGGACTCTAGCGTTTAAACTTAAGCTTACCACCATGGATTATAAAGACGATGAT
GACAAGCACCACCACCACCACCACGACAAGGATTGTGAAATGAAACGCACCACACTGGACAGCCCTTTGG
GGAAGCTGGAGCTGTCTGGTTGTGAGCAGGGTCTGCACGAAATAATTTTTCTGGGCAAGGGGACGTCTGC
AGCTGATGCCGTGGAGGTCCCAGCCCCCGCTGCGGTTCTCGGAGGTCCGGAGCCCCTGATGCAGGCTACA
GCCTGGCTGAATGCCTATTTCCACCAGCCCGAGGCTATCGAAGAGTTCCCCGTGCCGGCTCTTCACCATC
CCGTTTTCCAGCAAGAGTCGTTCACCAGACAGGTGTTATGGAAGCTGCTGAAGGTTGTGAAATTCGGAGA
AGTGATTTCTTACTCTCACTTAGCAGCCCTGGCAGGCAACCCCGCAGCCACGGCAGCAGTGAAGACGGCA
CTGAGTGGCAATCCTGTCCCTATCCTGATCCCGTGCCACAGAGTGGTCCAGGGGGATTTGGATGTGGGCG
GTTACGAGGGTGGACTGGCCGTGAAGGAATGGCTTCTGGCCCATGAAGGCCACCGGTTGGGGAAGCCAGG
CTTGGGATTCGAACTGGAGGTGCTGTTCCAGGGCCCCGGTACCGCCATCACAAGTTTGTACAAAAAAGCA
GGCTTAATGGAGGAGTATGAGAAGTTCTGTGAAAAAAGTCTTGCCAGAATACAAGAAGCATCACTATCCA
CAGAGAGCTTTCTCCCTGCTCAGTCTGAAAGTATCTCACTTATTCGCTTTCATGGAGTGGCTATCCTTTC
TCCACTGCTTAACATTGAGAAAAGAAAGGAAATGCAACAAGAAAAGCAGAAAGCACTTGATGTAGAAGCA
AGAAAGCAGGTTAACAGGAAGAAAGCTTTACTGACTCGTGTCCAGGAGATTCTTGACAATGTTCAGGTTA
GAAAAGCACCTAATGCCAGTGATTTTGATCAGTGGGAGATGGAAACAGTTTACTCTAATTCAGAAGTCAG
AAACTTGAATGTTCCTGCTACATTTCCAAATAGCTTTCCAAGCCATACGGAACACTCTACTGCAGCAAAG
CTTGATAAGATAGCTGGGATTTTGCCATTGGATAATGAGGACCAATGTAAAACTGATGGAATAGACTTAG
CTAGAGATTCAGAAGGATTTAATTCTCCGAAGCAATGTGATAGTTCCAATATTAGTCATGTAGAAAATGA
AGCTTTTCCAAAGACCTCTTCAGCAACCCCACAAGAAACTCTTATTTCTGATGGTCCCTTCTCAGTAAAT
GAACAACAGGATCTACCACTTTTGGCAGAAGTCATCCCAGATCCCTATGTAATGAGTCTTCAGAATCTGA
TGAAAAAGTCAAAGGAATATATAGAAAGAGAACAATCTAGACGCAGTCTGAGAGGTAGTATGAACAGAAT
TGTTAATGAGAGTCATTTAGACAAAGAACATGATGCTGTTGAAGTGGCTGACTGTGTAAAAGAGAAAGGC
CAGTTGACAGGCAAACACTGTGTCTCAGTTATTCCTGACAAACCAAGCCTTAATAAATCAAATGTTCTTC
TCCAAGGTGCTTCCACTCAAGCAAGCAGCATGAGTATGCCAGTTTTAGCTAGCTTTTCGAAAGTGGACAT
ACCTATACGAACTGGCCATCCCACTGTTCTAGAGTCTAATTCTGATTTTAAAGTTATTCCCACTATTGTT
ACCGAAAATAATGTTATCAAAAGTCTTACAGGTTCATATGCCAAATTACCTAGTCCAGAGCCAAGTATGA
GTCCTAAAATGCACCGAAGACGTTCCAGGACATCATCAGCGTGTCATATACTTATAAATAACCCAATAAA
TGCCTGTGAATTAAGCCCTAAAGGAAAAGAACAGGCAATGGACTTAATTATTCAAGATACTGATGAAAAC
ACAAATGTGCCCGAAATTATGCCAAAGTTACCAACTGATTTAGCGGGAGTTTGTTCAAGCAAGGTTTATG
TGGGCAAAAATACATCTGAAGTCAAAGAAGATGTGGTTTTAGGTAAATCAAATCAGGTATGTCAATCTTC
AGGAAATCATTTAGAAAATAAAGTTACTCATGGACTTGTTACTGTGGAAGGTCAGTTAACATCCGATGAG
AGAGGCGCACACATAATGAACAGTACCTGTGCTGCGATGCCAAAGCTGCATGAACCATATGCCAGCAGTC
AGTGTATAGCAAGTCCAAACTTTGGAACTGTGAGTGGACTCAAGCCAGCCAGTATGTTAGAGAAAAACTG
CAGTTTGCAAACAGAACTGAATAAGTCTTATGATGTAAAAAACCCTTCTCCTTTATTGATGCAAAACCAG
AATACGAGACAGCAGATGGACACACCTATGGTGTCCTGTGGAAATGAACAATTTTTGGATAACAGTTTTG
AGAAAGTTAAACGGAGACTTGATTTAGATATTGATGGTTTGCAAAAAGAAAACTGCCCTTATGTCATAAC
AAGTGGAATAACTGAACAAGAAAGGCAACATTTGCCAGAAAAAAGATACCCTAAGGGATCTGGCTTCGTT
AACAAGAATAAAATGTTAGGAACTAGTTCCAAAGAAAGCGAGGAGTTACTAAAAAGCAAGATGTTAGCTT
TTGAAGAAATGCGGAAGAGACTAGAAGAACAGCACGCCCAGCAATTATCACTACTCATAGCTGAGCAGGA
AAGGGAACAAGAAAGACTGCAAAAGGAAATAGAAGAGCAGGAGAAAATGTTAAAAGAGAAGAAGGCAATG
ACAGCGGAAGCCTCTGAGTTGGACATTAACAATGCAGTGGAATTAGAATGGAGAAAAATAAGTGACTCTA
GTTTGCTGGAAACAATGCTGTCTCAAGCGGACTCACTCCATACTTCAAATTCAAATAGTTCTGGTTTCAC
CAATTCTGCCATGCAATATAGCTTTGTTTCTGCAAACGAAGCACCATTCTACCTCTGGGGATCATCAACT
AGTGGCTTGACCAAACTCTCAGTAACAAGGCCTTTTGGAAGAGCCAAAACTAGATGGTCTCAAGTTTTTA
GTCTGGAAATACAAGCAAAATTTAACAAAATAACTGCAGTGGCAAAAGGATTTCTTACTCGTAGACTTAT
GCAGACAGATAAGCTGAAGCAACTTCGACAAACTGTAAAAGATACTATGGAATTCATAAGAAGTTTTCAG
TCAGAAGCACCATTAAAGAGAGGCATTGTTTCAGCTCAAGATGCTTCACTTCAGGAAAGAGTGTTAGCTC
AGTTGCGAGCTGCCTTGTACGGTATTCATGACATATTCTTTGTAATGGATGCAGCTGAAAGAATGTCTAT
TCTACATCATGATCGAGAAGTTCGCAAAGAGAAAATGCTCAGGCAAATGGATAAAATGAAAAGTCCACGA
GTGGCTCTTTCAGCTGCAACACAGAAGTCTCTTGATAGGAAGAAATACATGAAAGCTGCTGAAATGGGAA
TGCCAAATAAGAAATTTCTGGTTAAACAAAATCCTTCTGAAACAAGAGTCCTTCAGCCAAACCAAGGACA
GAATGCACCTGTTCATAGGCTACTTAGTAGACAAGGGAGTATATGCAGGAAAAATCCAAAGAAAGCGGCC
AAATGTTGCGACAATTTAAGAAGACAACATTCATTAGGATAATGATACCCAGCTTTC
